>Addgene plasmid #216908 | pST39-Mega'-deltaRU | addgene full sequence | sequence record 445458 | Addgene NGS Result
AACGCCAGCAACGCGGCCTTTTTACGGTTCCTGGCCTTTTGCTGGCCTTTTGCTCACATGTTCTTTCCTG
CGTTATCCCCTGATTCTGTGGATAACCGTATTACCGCCTTTGAGTGAGCTGATACCGCTCGCCGCAGCCG
AACGACCGAGCGCAGCGAGTCAGTGAGCGAGGAAGCGGAAGAGCGCCTGATGCGGTATTTTCTCCTTACG
CATCTGTGCGGTATTTCACACCGCAATGGTGCACTCTCAGTACAATCTGCTCTGATGCCGCATAGTTAAG
CCAGTATACACTCCGCTATCGCTACGTGACTGGGTCATGGCTGCGCCCCGACACCCGCCAACACCCGCTG
ACGCGCCCTGACGGGCTTGTCTGCTCCCGGCATCCGCTTACAGACAAGCTGTGACCGTCTCCGGGAGCTG
CATGTGTCAGAGGTTTTCACCGTCATCACCGAAACGCGCGAGGCAGCTGCGGTAAAGCTCATCAGCGTGG
TCGTGAAGCGATTCACAGATGTCTGCCTGTTCATCCGCGTCCAGCTCGTTGAGTTTCTCCAGAAGCGTTA
ATGTCTGGCTTCTGATAAAGCGGGCCATGTTAAGGGCGGTTTTTTCCTGTTTGGTCACTGATGCCTCCGT
GTAAGGGGGATTTCTGTTCATGGGGTAATGATACCGATGAAACGAGAGAGGATGCTCACGATACGGGTTA
CTGATGATGAACATGCCCGGTTACTGGAACGTTGTGAGGGTAAACAACTGGCGGTATGGATGCGGCGGGA
CCAGAGAAAAATCACTCAGGGTCAATGCCAGCGCTTCGTTAATACAGATGTAGGTGTTGGCACCATGCAT
CGATCCCGCGAAATTAATACGACTCACTATAGGGAGACCACAACGGTTTCCCTCTAGAGATAGCTTAGCG
ATGTGAAAGAAGCTGGAGAAAACTTTCAAGAAAAAGTTTCTTCTTCAGACGATAAAGAGAAGTCAAAAAA
TAAGCGGAAAATAAAAGGCGTAAATCAGATTAAAAAAGCAACGGATATTAAAAGCTCTACTAAGATTAAA
AGTTCTAATGATATTAAATCATCTACAGATTTAAAAACAATGGGATCATAAGCGAAAGGAGAAATGAGAT
ATGTCTATTCAAAAAAGTACTAATAGTTCAAGTTTAGCAGAAGTCATTGACCGTATTTTAGATAAAGGAA
TTGTTATTGATGCTTTTGCAAGAGTTTCTGTTGTAGGAATTGAAATTTTAACGATTGAAGCGCGAGTGGT
TATTGCCAGTGTTGATACATGGTTACGCTATGCAGAAGCAGTAGGGCTTCTTCGTGACGACGTAGAAGAA
AACGGTCTTCCTGAACGTTCAAATTCAAGTGAAGGGCAGCCGCGTTTTAGTATTTAATATGAAGTGGTAT
GGAACCTTCCTTTTTTGAGGGTGGTTCCAGCTTTCAGGAGGAACGTAAAAATGACCGTCTTAACAGACAA
AAGGAAAAAAGGCAGTGGAGCTTTTATACAAGATGACGAGACAAAAGAGGTTCTTTCAAGAGCGCTGAGC
TATTTAAAATCCGGCTATTCCATTCATTTTACAGGTCCTGCCGGCGGAGGCAAAACCTCTTTAGCGCGAG
CGCTTGCTAAAAAGAGAAAGCGTCCTGTAATGCTGATGCACGGGAATCACGAGCTCAACAACAAAGATTT
AATTGGCGATTTTACGGGATACACGAGCAAAAAAGTAATCGACCAGTACGTTCGTTCTGTCTATAAAAAA
GATGAACAGGTGAGTGAAAACTGGCAGGATGGCCGATTGCTTGAAGCTGTAAAAAATGGCTATACGCTGA
TTTACGACGAATTTACTCGTTCTAAGCCTGCGACGAATAATATCTTTCTATCGATATTAGAAGAAGGCGT
GCTGCCGCTGTATGGAGTAAAAATGACCGATCCTTTTGTGCGCGTGCATCCCGATTTCCGCGTCATCTTC
ACAAGCAATCCAGCTGAGTATGCCGGCGTATATGATACGCAAGATGCGCTTCTCGACAGGTTAATTACCA
TGTTTATTGATTATAAAGACATCGACAGAGAGACAGCGATTTTAACGGAGAAAACGGACGTAGAAGAAGA
TGAAGCGCGCACAATTGTAACGCTCGTAGCAAACGTGCGAAACCGCTCTGGAGACGAAAACAGCAGCGGA
CTTAGCCTGCGGGCTTCGCTTATGATCGCTACCCTTGCCACGCAGCAAGACATTCCTATCGATGGAAGTG
ACGAAGATTTTCAAACGTTATGTATCGATATTTTGCATCATCCGCTTACCAAATGTTTGGATGAAGAAAA
TGCAAAAAGCAAAGCCGAAAAAATCATTTTAGAAGAATGTAAGAATATAGACACTGAAGAAAAGTAAAGG
AGCTTGAAAACATGAGTGAAACAAACGAAACAGGTATTTATATTTTTAGCGCCATTCAAACGGATAAAGA
CGAAGAATTTGGCGCCGTGGAAGTAGAAGGAACAAAAGCTGAAACATTTTTGATTCGCTACAAAGACGCG
GCTATGGTAGCAGCTGAAGTACCGATGAAAATTTATCATCCTAATCGCCAAAATTTATTAATGCATCAAA
ACGCAGTAGCAGCGATTATGGACAAGAACGATACGGTTATTCCAATCAGCTTTGGGAATGTATTCAAATC
AAAAGAAGACGTAAAAGTTCTTTTGGAAAACCTTTATCCGCAGTTTGAAAAGCTGTTTCCAGCGATCAAA
GGAAAAATTGAAGTCGGTTTAAAAGTAATTGGGAAAAAAGAATGGCTTGAGAAAAAAGTAAACGAAAATC
CTGAACTTGAGAAAGTATCAGCATCCGTAAAAGGAAAATCAGAAGCAGCCGGTTATTATGAGCGTATTCA
ACTTGGAGGAATGGCTCAAAAGATGTTTACTTCCCTGCAAAAAGAAGTCAAGACAGATGTGTTTTCTCCG
CTTGAAGAAGCAGCGGAAGCAGCAAAAGCAAATGAGCCAACGGGCGAAACGATGCTTTTAAACGCGTCTT
TCTTAATTAACCGAGAAGATGAAGCGAAGTTTGATGAAAAAGTAAATGAAGCGCATGAAAACTGGAAAGA
CAAAGCCGATTTTCATTACAGCGGTCCTTGGCCTGCTTATAATTTTGTGAACATTCGCCTAAAAGTAGAA
GAGAAATAACGTGCTTCACAAATTAGTAACCGCACCCATTAACCTTGTAGTGAAAATCGGCGAAAAAGTA
CAGGAAGAAGCTGATAAACAGCTATATGACCTTCCGACGATTCAGCAAAAGCTCATTCAGCTTCAAATGA
TGTTTGAGCTTGGTGAAATTCCAGAAGAAGCGTTTCAAGAAAAAGAAGATGAATTGTTAATGAGGTACGA
AATTGCGAAACGCAGAGAAATTGAACAATGGGAAGAGCTAACACAAAAAAGAAATGAGGAATCCTAGATG
GGAGAATTACTGTATTTATACGGTTTAATTCCAACAAAAGAAGCAGCAGCCATAGAGCCGTTTCCATCTT
ATAAGGGGTTTGACGGAGAACATTCACTGTACCCAATTGCGTTTGATCAGGTGACGGCTGTAGTTTCTAA
GCTGGATGCTGACACCTATTCAGAAAAAGTGATTCAAGAAAAAATGGAGCAGGATATGAGCTGGCTGCAG
GAAAAAGCATTTCATCATCACGAAACGGTAGCCGCTTTGTACGAAGAATTTACGATCATTCCATTAAAAT
TTTGCACCATTTATAAAGGTGAAGAAAGTCTGCAGGCAGCTATTGAGATTAACAAAGAAAAGATAGAGAA
TTCACTGACGCTGCTTCAAGGAAATGAAGAGTGGAATGTGAAAATTTACTGTGATGATACAGAGCTTAAA
AAAGGAATCAGCGAAACGAATGAAAGCGTGAAAGCGAAAAAACAAGAAATTAGTCACTTATCACCAGGAA
GACAGTTTTTTGAAAAGAAAAAAATAGATCAGCTGATTGAAAAAGAATTAGAGCTTCACAAAAACAAAGT
GTGTGAAGAGATACATGACAAGCTAAAAGAATTATCGCTTTATGACTCTGTTAAAAAGAATTGGAGCAAA
GACGTAACTGGCGCAGCTGAACAGATGGCGTGGAACAGCGTGTTTCTTCTCCCGTCTCTGCAGATTACTA
AGTTCGTAAACGAAATAGAAGAGCTTCAGCAAAGGCTTGAAAATAAAGGCTGGAAGTTTGAAGTGACGGG
ACCATGGCCGCCCTATCATTTCTCGAGCTTTGCGTAAAGTGAGGAATTAACATTATGTCTCTTAAACAAT
CCATGGAGAATAAAGATATTGCTCTTATTGATATTTTAGATGTCATTTTAGATAAAGGAGTCGCCATTAA
AGGAGACTTAATCATTTCCATAGCTGGCGTCGATTTAGTGTATTTGGATTTGCGGGTGCTTATTTCTTCG
GTTGAAACGCTTGTGCAAGCAAAAGAAGGAAATCACAAACCAATCACTTCTGAACAATTTGATAAACAAA
AGGAGGAATTAATGGATGCAACCGGTCAGCCAAGCAAATGGACGAATCCACTTGGATCCTGATCAAGCTG
AACAAGGCTTAGCGCAGCTTGTGATGACAGTTATTGAGCTATTGAGGCAAATCGTTGAACGTCATGCCAT
GAGGCGGGTGGAGGGTGGAACGTTGACGGACGAACAAATTGAAAACTTAGGAATTGCACTAATGAACTTA
GAAGAAAAAATGGACGAGTTGAAAGAGGTGTTCGGTCTGGATGCAGAAGATTTAAATATTGATCTTGGAC
CGCTAGGCAGCCTGCTTTAAGCGGTCAGTAGGAGGAACAGTATGGCAGTCGAACATAATATGCAGTCAAG
TACGATTGTAGATGTGCTCGAAAAGATTTTGGATAAAGGAGTCGTTATAGCGGGGGACATCACCGTAGGA
ATTGCAGATGTCGAGCTATTAACGATAAAGATCCGCTTGATTGTGGCTTCGGTTGATAAGGCAAAAGAAA
TCGGCATGGACTGGTGGGAAAATGATCCGTATCTCAGTTCAAAAGGAGCCAATAACAAAGCGCTCGAAGA
AGAAAATAAAATGCTGCATGAGCGGTTAAAAACGCTTGAAGAAAAAATAGAAACGAAACGTTAAAAACTG
TACGCTACTTAAAAAATGGAGGGATTTACAATGGCAACTGAAACAAAATTAGATAACACACAGGCAGAAA
ACAAGGAAAATAAAAATGCGGAAAACGGTTCAAAAGAAAAGAACGGTTCAAAAGCAAGCAAAACAACAAG
CAGCGGGCCAATCAAACGAGCGGTAGCAGGAGGCATCATCGGTGCAACGATTGGATATGTATCGACTCCT
GAAAATCGAAAAAGTCTCCTTGACCGCATTGATACAGACGAATTAAAAAGCAAAGCATCTGATTTAGGAA
CAAAGGTAAAAGAAAAATCAAAAAGCAGCGTGGCCAGCCTGAAAACATCTGCGGGAAGCTTGTTTAAAAA
AGATAAAGATAAATCAAAAGATGATGAAGAAAACGTAAATTCTTCTAGTAGCGAAACAGAAGACGATAAC
GTTCAAGAGTACGACGAGTTAAAAGAAGAAAATCAAACTCTTCAAGATCGCTTATCACAGCTTGAAGAAA
AAATGAACATGCTTGTTGAGCTTAGCCTCAATAAAAATCAAGACGAAGAAGCGGAAGATACAGATTCCGA
CGAAGAAGAGAACGATGAGAACGATGAAAACGATGAAAACGAGCAGGACGATGAAAACGAAGAAGAAACA
TCTAAGCCACGTAAAAAGGATAAAAAAGAAGCTGAGGAAGAAGAAAGTGAAAGTGACGAAGACAGCGAGG
AAGAAGAGGAAGATTCTCGCTCAAACAAAAAAAATAAAAAAGTAAAAACAGAAGAAGAAGACGAAGATGA
AAGCGAAGAAGAAAAAAAGGAAGCGAAACCAAAAAAGTCAACAGCTAAAAAATCAAAAAATACAAAAGCA
AAGAAAAACACGGACGAAGAAGATGATGAAGCAACATCTCTTTCTAGTGAAGACGATACAACAGCCTAAG
ACGTCGTCACATTTGCTTCTGCTTGCTGCAGTCCGGATTCGCGAACGCGTCTCGAGAGATCCGGCTGCTA
ACAAAGCCCGAAAGGAAGCTGAGTTGGCTGCTGCCACCGCTGAGCAATAACTAGCATAACCCCTTGGGGC
CTCTAAACGGGTCTTGAGGGGTTTTTTGCTGAAAGGAGGAACTATATCCGACTAGTAGCCCGCCTAATGA
GCGGGCTTTTTTTTAATTCCCCTATTTGTTTATTTTTCTAAATACATTCAAATATGTATCCGCTCATGAG
ACAATAACCCTGATAAATGCTTCAATAATATTGAAAAAGGAAGAGTATGAGTATTCAACATTTCCGTGTC
GCCCTTATTCCCTTTTTTGCGGCATTTTGCCTTCCTGTTTTTGCTCACCCAGAAACGCTCGTGAAAGTAA
AAGACGCAGAGGACCAATTGGGGGCACGAGTGGGATACATAGAACTGGACTTGAATAGCGGTAAAATCCT
TGAGAGTTTTCGCCCTGAAGAGCGTTTTCCAATGATGAGCACTTTCAAAGTTCTGCTATGTGGAGCAGTA
TTATCCCGTGTAGATGCGGGGCAAGAGCAACTCGGACGACGAATACACTATTCGCAGAATGACTTGGTTG
AATACTCCCCAGTGACAGAAAAGCACCTTACGGACGGAATGACGGTAAGAGAATTATGTAGTGCCGCCAT
AACGATGAGTGATAACACTGCGGCGAACTTACTTCTGACAACCATCGGTGGACCGAAGGAATTAACCGCT
TTTTTGCACAATATGGGAGACCATGTAACTCGCCTTGACCGTTGGGAACCAGAACTGAATGAAGCCATAC
CAAACGACGAGCGAGACACCACAATGCCTGCGGCAATGGCAACAACATTACGCAAACTATTAACTGGCGA
ACTACTTACTCTGGCTTCACGGCAACAATTAATAGACTGGCTTGAAGCGGATAAAGTTGCAGGACCACTA
CTGCGTTCGGCACTTCCTGCTGGCTGGTTTATTGCTGATAAATCTGGGGCAGGAGAGCGTGGTTCACGGG
GTATCATTGCCGCACTTGGACCAGATGGTAAGCCTTCCCGTATCGTAGTTATCTACACGACGGGTAGTCA
GGCAACTATGGACGAACGAAATAGACAGATTGCTGAAATAGGGGCTTCACTGATTAAGCATTGGTAAACC
GATACAATTAAAGGCTCCTTTTGGAGCCTTTTTTTTTGGACGGACCGGTAGAAAAGATCAAAGGATCTTC
TTGAGATCCTTTTTTTCTGCGCGTAATCTGCTGCTTGCAAACAAAAAAACCACCGCTACCAGCGGTGGTT
TGTTTGCCGGATCAAGAGCTACCAACTCTTTTTCCGAAGGTAACTGGCTTCAGCAGAGCGCAGATACCAA
ATACTGTCCTTCTAGTGTAGCCGTAGTTAGGCCACCACTTCAAGAACTCTGTAGCACCGCCTACATACCT
CGCTCTGCTAATCCTGTTACCAGTGGCTGCTGCCAGTGGCGATAAGTCGTGTCTTACCGGGTTGGACTCA
AGACGATAGTTACCGGATAAGGCGCAGCGGTCGGGCTGAACGGGGGGTTCGTGCACACAGCCCAGCTTGG
AGCGAACGACCTACACCGAACTGAGATACCTACAGCGTGAGCTATGAGAAAGCGCCACGCTTCCCGAAGG
GAGAAAGGCGGACAGGTATCCGGTAAGCGGCAGGGTCGGAACAGGAGAGCGCACGAGGGAGCTTCCAGGG
GGAAACGCCTGGTATCTTTATAGTCCTGTCGGGTTTCGCCACCTCTGACTTGAGCGTCGATTTTTGTGAT
GCTCGTCAGGGGGGCGGAGCCTATGGAAA
Features (pLannotate 1.2.2; 15 found; start..end, strand, type, name):
     48..181     +  rep_origin     RSF ori (fragment): Plasmids containing the RSF 1030 origin of replication can be propagated in E. coli cells that contain additional plasmids with compatible origins.
    186..325     -  misc_feature   bom: basis of mobility region from pBR322
    427..618     -  CDS            rop: Rop protein, which maintains plasmids at low copy number; rop
    658..768     +  CDS            mbeC (fragment): MBEC_ECOLX - Experimental evidence at protein level: Swiss-Prot protein existence level 1. Required for efficient mobilization of ColE1 plasmid and is thus essential to promote the specific transfer of the plasmid during conjugation. Probably functions by inducing DNA bending, helping the MbeA relaxase to melt the DNA around the nic site and cleave the phosphodiester bond. Binds specifically double-stranded DNA (dsDNA) containing the ColE1 oriT but does not recognize the inverted repeat (IR). From Escherichia coli.
    855..873     +  promoter       T7 promoter: promoter for bacteriophage T7 RNA polymerase
   1121..1384    +  CDS            gvpB: GVPB_BACME - Protein inferred from homology: Swiss-Prot protein existence level 3. Gas vesicles are small, hollow, gas filled protein structures that are found in several microbial planktonic microorganisms. They allow the positioning of the organism at the favorable depth for growth. GvpA type proteins form the essential core of the structure. From Bacillus megaterium.
   3598..3614    +  5'UTR          OsADH 5'-UTR (fragment): translational enhancer from the 5'-UTR of the Oryza sativa alcohol dehydrogenase gene (Sugio et al., 2008)
   4255..4539    +  CDS            gvpS: GVPS_BACME - Protein inferred from homology: Swiss-Prot protein existence level 3. Gas vesicles are small, hollow, gas filled protein structures that are found in several microbial planktonic microorganisms. They allow the positioning of the organism at the favorable depth for growth (By similarity). From Bacillus megaterium.
   4802..5101    +  CDS            gvpJ: GVPJ_BACME - Protein inferred from homology: Swiss-Prot protein existence level 3. Gas vesicles are small, hollow, gas filled protein structures that are found in several microbial planktonic microorganisms. They allow the positioning of the organism at the favorable depth for growth. This protein could be important for the shape determination of the gas vesicle. From Bacillus megaterium.
   6084..6133    +  CDS            SET1 (fragment): solubility-enhancement tag derived from T7 phage gene 10B
   6141..6188    +  terminator     T7 terminator: transcription terminator for bacteriophage T7 RNA polymerase
   6255..6346    +  promoter       AmpR promoter: bla
   6347..7204    +  CDS            bla: BLAT_ECOLX - Experimental evidence at protein level: Swiss-Prot protein existence level 1. TEM-type are the most prevalent beta-lactamases in enterobacteria; they hydrolyze the beta-lactam bond in susceptible beta-lactam antibiotics, thus conferring resistance to penicillins and cephalosporins. TEM-3 and TEM-4 are capable of hydrolyzing cefotaxime and ceftazidime. TEM-5 is capable of hydrolyzing ceftazidime. TEM-6 is capable of hydrolyzing ceftazidime and aztreonam. TEM-8/CAZ-2, TEM- 16/CAZ-7 and TEM-24/CAZ-6 are markedly active against ceftazidime. IRT- 4 shows resistance to beta-lactamase in
   7211..7250    +  terminator     fd terminator: central terminator from bacteriophage fd (Otsuka and Kunisawa, 1982)
   7281..7869    +  rep_origin     ori: high-copy-number ColE1/pMB1/pBR322/pUC origin of replication
