[The description below was written by a language model from this plasmid's Addgene catalogue record and pLannotate feature annotations shown in this document.]
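Description:
pST39-Mega'-deltaRU is a bacterial expression plasmid of about 7.9 kb built on the pST39 backbone. It carries a variant of the "Mega'" gas vesicle gene cluster, derived from Priestia (formerly Bacillus) megaterium and listed as partly synthetic, in which GvpR and GvpU have been knocked out. The plasmid is propagated in E. coli with ampicillin selection, provided by a TEM-type bla gene under its own promoter and followed by an fd terminator. Replication relies on a ColE1/pMB1-family origin. The adjacent rop gene and pBR322 bom region fit the low copy number given in the catalogue entry. The short RSF ori and mbeC fragment calls next to the origin are probably homology hits within this pBR322-like backbone rather than separate functional elements.

The payload lies between a T7 promoter and a T7 terminator, a span of roughly 5 kb, so the cluster appears to be transcribed as a polycistronic unit by T7 RNA polymerase in a suitable expression host. Automated annotation recognises only three of the gas vesicle genes in this region: gvpB (the GvpA-type major shell protein), gvpS and gvpJ. The remaining stretches presumably encode the other cluster genes, but the feature table does not name them, and it does not show how the GvpR and GvpU knockouts were made. The very short OsADH 5'-UTR and SET1 fragment hits are likely incidental matches.

According to the record, the construct comes from a systematic study of protein-protein interactions underlying gas vesicle assembly. It would serve as a deletion variant for testing what GvpR and GvpU contribute to gas vesicle formation in a heterologous bacterial host.
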