Addgene plasmid #216908: pST39-Mega'-deltaRU
Purpose: Mega' with knockout of GvpR and GvpU
Depositing lab: George Lu. Depositing organization: Rice University. Publication: Elucidating the assembly of gas vesicles by systematic protein-protein interaction analysis. Iburg M, Anderson AP, Wong VT, Anton ED, He A, Lu GJ. EMBO J. 2024 Oct;43(19):4156-4172. doi: 10.1038/s44318-024-00178-2. Epub 2024 Sep 3. PubMed 39227754.
Backbone
  Vector backbone: pST39
  Vector type: Bacterial Expression
Growth in bacteria
  Bacterial resistance: Ampicillin, 100 μg/mL
  Growth temperature: 30°C
  Growth strain: DH5alpha
  Copy number: Low Copy
Gene/Insert
  Gene/Insert name: Mega' with knockout of GvpR and GvpU
  Species: Synthetic; Priestia megaterium
  Cloning method: Gibson Cloning
Terms and licenses: Academic/Nonprofit Terms; Industry Terms: Not Available to Industry
Depositor comments: Please visit https://www.biorxiv.org/content/10.1101/2023.07.23.550228v1 for bioRxiv preprint.
How to cite: pST39-Mega'-deltaRU was a gift from George Lu (Addgene plasmid # 216908 ; http://n2t.net/addgene:216908 ; RRID:Addgene_216908)
